Addgene plasmid #91219: pTC437
Purpose: protoplast vector for targeted deletion of MLO gene in barley (CmYLCV promoter driving the gRNA array)
Depositing lab: Daniel Voytas. Depositing organization: University of Minnesota. Publication: A multi-purpose toolkit to enable advanced genome engineering in plants. Cermak T, Curtin SJ, Gil-Humanes J, Cegan R, Kono TJY, Konecna E, Belanto JJ, Starker CG, Mathre JW, Greenstein RL, Voytas DF. Plant Cell. 2017 May 18. pii: tpc.00922.2016. doi: 10.1105/tpc.16.00922. PubMed 28522548.
Backbone
  Vector backbone: pTRANS_100
  Vector type: Plant Expression, CRISPR
Growth in bacteria
  Bacterial resistance: Spectinomycin, 50 μg/mL
  Growth temperature: 37°C
  Growth strain: DH5alpha
  Copy number: High Copy
Gene/Insert
  Gene/Insert name: gRNAs targeting MLO gene in barley
  gRNA/shRNA sequence: gRNA38: GACGGACACGAGCACCATGG, gRNA39: TAAATCCTAACGACAGGAGG
  Cloning method: Restriction Enzyme; 5′ cloning site unknown (unknown if destroyed); 3′ cloning site unknown (unknown if destroyed)
  Sequencing primers: 5′ unknown
Terms and licenses: Academic/Nonprofit Terms; Industry Terms: Not Available to Industry
How to cite: pTC437 was a gift from Daniel Voytas (Addgene plasmid # 91219 ; http://n2t.net/addgene:91219 ; RRID:Addgene_91219)
