[The description below was written by a language model from this plasmid's Addgene catalogue record and pLannotate feature annotations shown in this document.]
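Description:
pTC437 is a non-T-DNA plant expression and CRISPR vector built on the pTRANS_100 backbone and intended for direct delivery into protoplasts, where it is used to create a targeted deletion in the barley MLO gene. In bacteria it replicates from a high-copy ColE1/pUC-type origin and is selected with spectinomycin through the aadA (SmR) aminoglycoside adenylyltransferase gene. This gene sits downstream of a class 1 integron Pc promoter fragment and a short remnant of a gentamicin resistance gene. No plant selectable marker is annotated, which is consistent with transient protoplast use.

The roughly 10.2 kb plasmid carries two plant transcription units. In the first, the maize polyubiquitin promoter drives a Csy4 (Cas6f) coding sequence followed by Streptococcus pyogenes Cas9, and the unit ends at the Arabidopsis HSP18.2 terminator. The short gap between the two reading frames suggests they are expressed from a single transcript, but the linking element is not annotated. The second unit is the guide RNA array, which the catalogue entry says is driven by the CmYLCV promoter; that promoter was not picked up in the feature table but would fit in the unannotated region upstream of the array. The array holds two guides against MLO, each joined to an SpCas9 gRNA scaffold, with an annotated CRISPR direct repeat element after the second scaffold and a CaMV polyadenylation signal at the end. Csy4 is an endoribonuclease that cleaves at its cognate repeat hairpins, so it can cut a single Pol II transcript into individual functional guide RNAs. Cutting at both target sites at once is meant to remove the intervening MLO segment. The construct thus tests multiplexed editing and this promoter and processing arrangement in a cereal.
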