Features (pLannotate 1.2.2; 12 found; start..end, strand, type, name):
     84..672     +  rep_origin     ori: high-copy-number ColE1/pMB1/pBR322/pUC origin of replication
    905..2893    +  promoter       Ubi promoter: maize polyubiquitin gene promoter
   2905..3465    +  CDS            cas6f: CAS6_PSEAB - Also known as csy4. Experimental evidence at protein level: Swiss-Prot protein existence level 1. CRISPR (clustered regularly interspaced short palindromic repeat) is an adaptive immune system that provides protection against mobile genetic elements (viruses, transposable elements and conjugative plasmids). CRISPR clusters contain sequences complementary to antecedent mobile elements and target invading nucleic acids. CRISPR clusters are transcribed and processed into CRISPR RNA (crRNA). Processes pre-crRNA into individual crRNA units. Absolutely required for crRNA production or s
   3532..7635    +  CDS            cas9: CAS9_STRP1 - Also known as csn1 From Streptococcus pyogenes serotype M1.
   7694..7942    +  terminator     HSP terminator: efficient transcription terminator from the Arabidopsis thaliana heat shock protein 18.2 gene (Nagaya et al., 2010)
   8479..8554    +  misc_RNA       gRNA scaffold: guide RNA scaffold for the Streptococcus pyogenes CRISPR/Cas9 system
   8595..8670    +  misc_RNA       gRNA scaffold: guide RNA scaffold for the Streptococcus pyogenes CRISPR/Cas9 system
   8670..8697    +  ncRNA          CRISPR-DR4: Accession: RF01317 - CRISPR RNA direct repeat element
   8722..8896    +  polyA_signal   CaMV poly(A) signal: cauliflower mosaic virus polyadenylation signal
   9104..9127    +  promoter       Pc promoter (fragment): intI1 (promoter lies within the coding sequence); class 1 integron promoter
   9303..9359    +  CDS            GmR (fragment): gentamycin acetyltransferase; aacC1; confers resistance to gentamycin
   9366..10157   +  CDS            SmR: aminoglycoside adenylyltransferase (Murphy, 1985); aadA; confers resistance to spectinomycin and streptomycin
>Addgene plasmid #91219 | pTC437 | addgene full sequence | sequence record 182467 | Addgene NGS Result
CACCCATGACCAAAATCCCTTAACGTGAGTTACGCGTCGTTCCACTGAGCGTCAGACCCCGTAGAAAAGA
TCAAAGGATCTTCTTGAGATCCTTTTTTTCTGCGCGTAATCTGCTGCTTGCAAACAAAAAAACCACCGCT
ACCAGCGGTGGTTTGTTTGCCGGATCAAGAGCTACCAACTCTTTTTCCGAAGGTAACTGGCTTCAGCAGA
GCGCAGATACCAAATACTGTTCTTCTAGTGTAGCCGTAGTTAGGCCACCACTTCAAGAACTCTGTAGCAC
CGCCTACATACCTCGCTCTGCTAATCCTGTTACCAGTGGCTGCTGCCAGTGGCGATAAGTCGTGTCTTAC
CGGGTTGGACTCAAGACGATAGTTACCGGATAAGGCGCAGCGGTCGGGCTGAACGGGGGGTTCGTGCACA
CAGCCCAGCTTGGAGCGAACGACCTACACCGAACTGAGATACCTACAGCGTGAGCTATGAGAAAGCGCCA
CGCTTCCCGAAGGGAGAAAGGCGGACAGGTATCCGGTAAGCGGCAGGGTCGGAACAGGAGAGCGCACGAG
GGAGCTTCCAGGGGGAAACGCCTGGTATCTTTATAGTCCTGTCGGGTTTCGCCACCTCTGACTTGAGCGT
CGATTTTTGTGATGCTCGTCAGGGGGGCGGAGCCTATGGAAAAACGCCAGCAACGCGGCCTTTTTACGGT
TCCTGGCCTTTTGCTGGCCTTTTGCTCACATGTTCTTTCCTGCGTTATCCCCTGATTCTGTGGATAACCG
TATTACCGCCTTTGAGTGAGCTGATACCGCTCGCCGCAGCCGAACGACCGAGCGCAGCGAGTCAGTGAGC
GAGGAAGCGGGAGAGCGCCCATATGCGCACTCCTCGCATGCGGCGCGCCGATCTGCAGGCGCGCCTGCAG
TGCAGCGTGACCCGGTCGTGCCCCTCTCTAGAGATAATGAGCATTGCATGTCTAAGTTATAAAAAATTAC
CACATATTTTTTTTGTCACACTTGTTTGAAGTGCAGTTTATCTATCTTTATACATATATTTAAACTTTAC
TCTACGAATAATATAATCTATAGTACTACAATAATATCAGTGTTTTAGAGAATCATATAAATGAACAGTT
AGACATGGTCTAAAGGACAATTGAGTATTTTGACAACAGGACTCTACAGTTTTATCTTTTTAGTGTGCAT
GTGTTCTCCTTTTTTTTTGCAAATAGCTTCACCTATATAATACTTCATCCATTTTATTAGTACATCCATT
TAGGGTTTAGGGTTAATGGTTTTTATAGACTAATTTTTTTAGTACATCTATTTTATTCTATTTTAGCCTC
TAAATTAAGAAAACTAAAACTCTATTTTAGTTTTTTTATTTAATAATTTAGATATAAAATAGAATAAAAT
AAAGTGACTAAAAATTAAACAAATACCCTTTAAGAAATTAAAAAAACTAAGGAAACATTTTTCTTGTTTC
GAGTAGATAATGCCAGCCTGTTAAACGCCGTCGACGAGTCTAACGGACACCAACCAGCGAACCAGCAGCG
TCGCGTCGGGCCAAGCGAAGCAGACGGCACGGCATCTCTGTCGCTGCCTCTGGACCCCTCTCGAGAGTTC
CGCTCCACCGTTGGACTTGCTCCGCTGTCGGCATCCAGAAATTGCGTGGCGGAGCGGCAGACGTGAGCCG
GCACGGCAGGCGGCCTCCTCCTCCTCTCACGGCACCGGCAGCTACGGGGGATTCCTTTCCCACCGCTCCT
TCGCTTTCCCTTCCTCGCCCGCCGTAATAAATAGACACCCCCTCCACACCCTCTTTCCCCAACCTCGTGT
TGTTCGGAGCGCACACACACACAACCAGATCTCCCCCAAATCCACCCGTCGGCACCTCCGCTTCAAGGTA
CGCCGCTCGTCCTCCCCCCCCCCTCTCTACCTTCTCTAGATCGGCGTTCCGGTCCATGGTTAGGGCCCGG
TAGTTCTACTTCTGTTCATGTTTGTGTTAGATCCGTGTTTGTGTTAGATCCGTGCTGCTAGCGTTCGTAC
ACGGATGCGACCTGTACGTCAGACACGTTCTGATTGCTAACTTGCCAGTGTTTCTCTTTGGGGAATCCTG
GGATGGCTCTAGCCGTTCCGCAGACGGGATCGATTTCATGATTTTTTTTGTTTCGTTGCATAGGGTTTGG
TTTGCCCTTTTCCTTTATTTCAATATATGCCGTGCACTTGTTTGTCGGGTCATCTTTTCATGCTTTTTTT
TGTCTTGGTTGTGATGATGTGGTCTGGTTGGGCGGTCGTTCTAGATCGGAGTAGAATTAATTCTGTTTCA
AACTACCTGGTGGATTTATTAATTTTGGATCTGTATGTGTGTGCCATACATATTCATAGTTACGAATTGA
AGATGATGGATGGAAATATCGATCTAGGATAGGTATACATGTTGATGCGGGTTTTACTGATGCATATACA
GAGATGCTTTTTGTTCGCTTGGTTGTGATGATGTGGTGTGGTTGGGCGGTCGTTCATTCGTTCTAGATCG
GAGTAGAATACTGTTTCAAACTACCTGGTGTATTTATTAATTTTGGAACTGTATGTGTGTGTCATACATC
TTCATAGTTACGAGTTTAAGATGGATGGAAATATCGATCTAGGATAGGTATACATGTTGATGTGGGTTTT
ACTGATGCATATACATGATGGCATATGCAGCATCTATTCATATGCTCTAACCTTGAGTACCTATCTATTA
TAATAAACAAGTATGTTTTATAATTATTTTGATCTTGATATACTTGGATGATGGCATATGCAGCAGCTAT
ATGTGGATTTTTTTAGCCCTGCCTTCATACGCTATTTATTTGCTTGGTACTGTTTCTTTTGTCGATGCTC
ACCCTGTTGTTTGGTGTTACTTCCTGCAGGAAGCATGGACCACTACCTCGACATCAGGCTCAGGCCAGAC
CCAGAGTTCCCACCAGCCCAGCTCATGTCCGTCCTCTTCGGCAAGCTCCACCAGGCCCTCGTGGCCCAGG
GCGGCGACAGGATCGGCGTGTCCTTCCCAGACCTCGACGAGTCCAGGTCCAGGCTCGGCGAGAGGCTCCG
CATCCACGCCTCCGCCGACGACCTCAGGGCCCTCCTCGCCAGGCCGTGGCTGGAGGGCCTCAGGGACCAC
CTCCAGTTCGGCGAGCCAGCCGTGGTGCCACACCCAACCCCATACAGGCAAGTGTCCAGGGTGCAAGCCA
AGTCCAACCCAGAGAGGCTCAGGAGGAGGCTCATGAGGAGGCACGACCTCTCCGAGGAAGAGGCCAGGAA
GCGCATCCCAGACACCGTGGCCAGGGCCCTCGACCTCCCATTCGTGACCCTCAGGTCCCAGTCCACCGGC
CAGCACTTCCGCCTCTTCATCAGGCACGGCCCACTCCAGGTGACCGCCGAGGAGGGCGGCTTTACCTGCT
ACGGCCTCTCCAAGGGCGGCTTCGTGCCGTGGTTCGGCTCCGGCGCCACCAACTTCTCCCTCCTCAAGCA
AGCCGGCGACGTGGAGGAGAACCCAGGCCCAATGGACAAGAAGTACTCGATCGGCCTCGACATCGGGACG
AACTCAGTTGGCTGGGCCGTGATCACCGACGAGTACAAGGTGCCCTCTAAGAAGTTCAAGGTCCTGGGGA
ACACCGACCGCCATTCCATCAAGAAGAACCTCATCGGCGCTCTCCTGTTCGACAGCGGGGAGACCGCTGA
GGCTACGAGGCTCAAGAGAACCGCTAGGCGCCGGTACACGAGAAGGAAGAACAGGATCTGCTACCTCCAA
GAGATTTTCTCCAACGAGATGGCCAAGGTTGACGATTCATTCTTCCACCGCCTGGAGGAGTCTTTCCTCG
TGGAGGAGGATAAGAAGCACGAGCGGCATCCCATCTTCGGCAACATCGTGGACGAGGTTGCCTACCACGA
GAAGTACCCTACGATCTACCATCTGCGGAAGAAGCTCGTGGACTCCACCGATAAGGCGGACCTCAGACTG
ATCTACCTCGCTCTGGCCCACATGATCAAGTTCCGCGGCCATTTCCTGATCGAGGGGGATCTCAACCCAG
ACAACAGCGATGTTGACAAGCTGTTCATCCAACTCGTGCAGACCTACAACCAACTCTTCGAGGAGAACCC
GATCAACGCCTCTGGCGTGGACGCGAAGGCTATCCTGTCCGCGAGGCTCTCGAAGTCCAGGAGGCTGGAG
AACCTGATCGCTCAGCTCCCAGGCGAGAAGAAGAACGGCCTGTTCGGGAACCTCATCGCTCTCAGCCTGG
GGCTCACCCCGAACTTCAAGTCGAACTTCGATCTCGCTGAGGACGCCAAGCTGCAACTCTCCAAGGACAC
CTACGACGATGACCTCGATAACCTCCTGGCCCAGATCGGCGATCAATACGCGGACCTGTTCCTCGCTGCC
AAGAACCTGTCGGACGCCATCCTCCTGTCAGATATCCTCCGCGTGAACACCGAGATCACGAAGGCTCCAC
TCTCTGCCTCCATGATCAAGCGCTACGACGAGCACCATCAGGATCTGACCCTCCTGAAGGCGCTGGTCCG
CCAACAGCTCCCGGAGAAGTACAAGGAGATTTTCTTCGATCAGTCGAAGAACGGCTACGCTGGGTACATC
GACGGCGGGGCCTCACAAGAGGAGTTCTACAAGTTCATCAAGCCAATCCTGGAGAAGATGGACGGCACGG
AGGAGCTCCTGGTGAAGCTCAACAGGGAGGACCTCCTGCGGAAGCAGAGAACCTTCGATAACGGCAGCAT
CCCCCACCAAATCCATCTCGGGGAGCTGCACGCCATCCTGAGAAGGCAAGAGGACTTCTACCCTTTCCTC
AAGGATAACCGGGAGAAGATCGAGAAGATCCTGACCTTCAGAATCCCATACTACGTCGGCCCTCTCGCGC
GGGGGAACTCAAGATTCGCTTGGATGACCCGCAAGTCTGAGGAGACCATCACGCCGTGGAACTTCGAGGA
GGTGGTGGACAAGGGCGCTAGCGCTCAGTCGTTCATCGAGAGGATGACCAACTTCGACAAGAACCTGCCC
AACGAGAAGGTGCTCCCTAAGCACTCGCTCCTGTACGAGTACTTCACCGTCTACAACGAGCTCACGAAGG
TGAAGTACGTCACCGAGGGCATGCGCAAGCCAGCGTTCCTGTCCGGGGAGCAGAAGAAGGCTATCGTGGA
CCTCCTGTTCAAGACCAACCGGAAGGTCACGGTTAAGCAACTCAAGGAGGACTACTTCAAGAAGATCGAG
TGCTTCGATTCGGTCGAGATCAGCGGCGTTGAGGACCGCTTCAACGCCAGCCTCGGGACCTACCACGATC
TCCTGAAGATCATCAAGGATAAGGACTTCCTGGACAACGAGGAGAACGAGGATATCCTGGAGGACATCGT
GCTGACCCTCACGCTGTTCGAGGACAGGGAGATGATCGAGGAGCGCCTGAAGACGTACGCCCATCTCTTC
GATGACAAGGTCATGAAGCAACTCAAGCGCCGGAGATACACCGGCTGGGGGAGGCTGTCCCGCAAGCTCA
TCAACGGCATCCGGGACAAGCAGTCCGGGAAGACCATCCTCGACTTCCTCAAGAGCGATGGCTTCGCCAA
CAGGAACTTCATGCAACTGATCCACGATGACAGCCTCACCTTCAAGGAGGATATCCAAAAGGCTCAAGTG
AGCGGCCAGGGGGACTCGCTGCACGAGCATATCGCGAACCTCGCTGGCTCCCCCGCGATCAAGAAGGGCA
TCCTCCAGACCGTGAAGGTTGTGGACGAGCTCGTGAAGGTCATGGGCCGGCACAAGCCTGAGAACATCGT
CATCGAGATGGCCAGAGAGAACCAAACCACGCAGAAGGGGCAAAAGAACTCTAGGGAGCGCATGAAGCGC
ATCGAGGAGGGCATCAAGGAGCTGGGGTCCCAAATCCTCAAGGAGCACCCAGTGGAGAACACCCAACTGC
AGAACGAGAAGCTCTACCTGTACTACCTCCAGAACGGCAGGGATATGTACGTGGACCAAGAGCTGGATAT
CAACCGCCTCAGCGATTACGACGTCGATCATATCGTTCCCCAGTCTTTCCTGAAGGATGACTCCATCGAC
AACAAGGTCCTCACCAGGTCGGACAAGAACCGCGGCAAGTCAGATAACGTTCCATCTGAGGAGGTCGTTA
AGAAGATGAAGAACTACTGGAGGCAGCTCCTGAACGCCAAGCTGATCACGCAAAGGAAGTTCGACAACCT
CACCAAGGCTGAGAGAGGCGGGCTCTCAGAGCTGGACAAGGCCGGCTTCATCAAGCGGCAGCTGGTCGAG
ACCAGACAAATCACGAAGCACGTTGCGCAAATCCTCGACTCTCGGATGAACACGAAGTACGATGAGAACG
ACAAGCTGATCAGGGAGGTTAAGGTGATCACCCTGAAGTCTAAGCTCGTCTCCGACTTCAGGAAGGATTT
CCAGTTCTACAAGGTTCGCGAGATCAACAACTACCACCATGCCCATGACGCTTACCTCAACGCTGTGGTC
GGCACCGCTCTGATCAAGAAGTACCCAAAGCTGGAGTCCGAGTTCGTGTACGGGGACTACAAGGTTTACG
ATGTGCGCAAGATGATCGCCAAGTCGGAGCAAGAGATCGGCAAGGCTACCGCCAAGTACTTCTTCTACTC
AAACATCATGAACTTCTTCAAGACCGAGATCACGCTGGCCAACGGCGAGATCCGGAAGAGACCGCTCATC
GAGACCAACGGCGAGACGGGGGAGATCGTGTGGGACAAGGGCAGGGATTTCGCGACCGTCCGCAAGGTTC
TCTCCATGCCCCAGGTGAACATCGTCAAGAAGACCGAGGTCCAAACGGGCGGGTTCTCAAAGGAGTCTAT
CCTGCCTAAGCGGAACAGCGACAAGCTCATCGCCAGAAAGAAGGACTGGGACCCAAAGAAGTACGGCGGG
TTCGACAGCCCTACCGTGGCCTACTCGGTCCTGGTTGTGGCGAAGGTTGAGAAGGGCAAGTCCAAGAAGC
TCAAGAGCGTGAAGGAGCTCCTGGGGATCACCATCATGGAGAGGTCCAGCTTCGAGAAGAACCCAATCGA
CTTCCTGGAGGCCAAGGGCTACAAGGAGGTGAAGAAGGACCTGATCATCAAGCTCCCGAAGTACTCTCTC
TTCGAGCTGGAGAACGGCAGGAAGAGAATGCTGGCTTCCGCTGGCGAGCTCCAGAAGGGGAACGAGCTCG
CGCTGCCAAGCAAGTACGTGAACTTCCTCTACCTGGCTTCCCACTACGAGAAGCTCAAGGGCAGCCCGGA
GGACAACGAGCAAAAGCAGCTGTTCGTCGAGCAGCACAAGCATTACCTCGACGAGATCATCGAGCAAATC
TCCGAGTTCAGCAAGCGCGTGATCCTCGCCGACGCGAACCTGGATAAGGTCCTCTCCGCCTACAACAAGC
ACCGGGACAAGCCCATCAGAGAGCAAGCGGAGAACATCATCCATCTCTTCACCCTGACGAACCTCGGCGC
TCCTGCTGCTTTCAAGTACTTCGACACCACGATCGATCGGAAGAGATACACCTCCACGAAGGAGGTCCTG
GACGCGACCCTCATCCACCAGTCGATCACCGGCCTGTACGAGACGAGGATCGACCTCTCACAACTCGGCG
GGGATAAGAGACCCGCAGCAACCAAGAAGGCAGGGCAAGCAAAGAAGAAGAAGTGACTCGAGATATGAAG
ATGAAGATGAAATATTTGGTGTGTCAAATAAAAAGCTTGTGTGCTTAAGTTTGTGTTTTTTTCTTGGCTT
GTTGTGTTATGAATTTGTGGCTTTTTCTAATATTAAATGAATGTAAGATCACATTATAATGAATAAACAA
ATGTTTCTATAATCCATTGTGAATGTTTTGTTGGATCTCTTCTGCAGCATATAACTACTGTATGTGCTAT
GGTATGGACTATGGAATATGATTAAAGATAAGGAGCTCCGGTGACGGACGGCGCGCTGGCAGACATACTG
TCCCACAAATGAAGATGGAATCTGTAAAAGAAAACGCGTGAAATAATGCGTCTGACAAAGGTTAGGTCGG
CTGCCTTTAATCAATACCAAAGTGGTCCCTACCACGATGGAAAAACTGTGCAGTCGGTTTGGCTTTTTCT
GACGAACAAATAAGATTCGTGGCCGACAGGTGGGGGTCCACCATGTGAAGGCATCTTCAGACTCCAATAA
TGGAGCAATGACGTAAGGGCTTACGAAATAAGTAAGGGTAGTTTGGGAAATGTCCACTCACCCGTCAGTC
TATAAATACTTAGCCCCTCCCTCATTGTTAAGGGAGCAAAATCTCAGAGAGATAGTCCTAGAGAGAGAAA
GAGAGCAAGTAGCCTAGAAGTAGTCAAGGCGGCGAAGTATTCAGGCACGTGGCCAGGAAGAAGAAAAGCC
AAGACGACGAAAACAGGTAAGAGCTAAGCTTCCTGCAGGTTCACTGCCGTATAGGCAGGACGGACACGAG
CACCATGGGTTTTAGAGCTAGAAATAGCAAGTTAAAATAAGGCTAGTCCGTTATCAACTTGAAAAAGTGG
CACCGAGTCGGTGCGTTCACTGCCGTATAGGCAGTAAATCCTAACGACAGGAGGGTTTTAGAGCTAGAAA
TAGCAAGTTAAAATAAGGCTAGTCCGTTATCAACTTGAAAAAGTGGCACCGAGTCGGTGCGTTCACTGCC
GTATAGGCAGGTCAGAAGAGCAGTCGATCGACAAGCTCGAGTTTCTCCATAATAATGTGTGAGTAGTTCC
CAGATAAGGGAATTAGGGTTCCTATAGGGTTTCGCTCATGTGTTGAGCATATAAGAAACCCTTAGTATGT
ATTTGTATTTGTAAAATACTTCTATCAATAAAATTTCTAATTCCTAAAACCAAAATCCAGTACTAAAATC
CAGATCCCCCGAATTACCGGCGAGCTTTGGGTACGTCACGTGGCTCGAGCGCGTAGTCCTCGGTAATATC
GCAGAACAAAAGTACCTGATATCGAGTGTACTTCAAGTCACACCGGCGAGTGCCAGCCAGGACAGAAATG
CCTCGACTTCGCTGCTACCCAAGGTTGCCGGGTGACGCACACCGTGGAAACGGATGAAGGCACGAACCCA
GTGGACATAAGCCTGTTCGGTTCGTAAGCTGTAATGCAAGTAGCGTATGCGCTCACGCAACTGGTCCAGA
ACCTTGACCGAACGCAGCGGTGGTAACGGCGCAGTGGCGGTTTTCATGGCTTGTTATGACTGTTTTTTTG
GGGTACAGTCTATGCCTCGGGCATCCAAGCAGCAAGCGCGTTACGCCGTGGGTCGATGTTTGATGTTATG
GAGCAGCAACGATGTTACGCAGCAGGGCAGTCGCCCTAAAACAAAGTTAAACATTATGAGGGAAGCGGTG
ATCGCCGAAGTATCGACTCAACTATCAGAGGTAGTTGGCGTCATCGAGCGCCATCTCGAACCGACGTTGC
TGGCCGTACATTTGTACGGCTCCGCAGTGGATGGCGGCCTGAAGCCACACAGTGATATTGATTTGCTGGT
TACGGTGACCGTAAGGCTTGATGAAACAACGCGGCGAGCTTTGATCAACGACCTTTTGGAAACTTCGGCT
TCCCCTGGAGAGAGCGAGATTCTCCGCGCTGTAGAAGTCACCATTGTTGTGCACGACGACATCATTCCGT
GGCGTTATCCAGCTAAGCGCGAACTGCAATTTGGAGAATGGCAGCGCAATGACATTCTTGCAGGTATCTT
CGAGCCAGCCACGATCGACATTGATCTGGCTATCTTGCTGACAAAAGCAAGAGAACATAGCGTTGCCTTG
GTAGGTCCAGCGGCGGAGGAACTCTTTGATCCGGTTCCTGAACAGGATCTATTTGAGGCGCTAAATGAAA
CCTTAACGCTATGGAACTCGCCGCCCGACTGGGCTGGCGATGAGCGAAATGTAGTGCTTACGTTGTCCCG
CATTTGGTACAGCGCAGTAACCGGCAAAATCGCGCCGAAGGATGTCGCTGCCGACTGGGCAATGGAGCGC
CTGCCGGCCCAGTATCAGCCCGTCATACTTGAAGCTAGACAGGCTTATCTTGGACAAGAAGAAGATCGCT
TGGCCTCGCGCGCAGATCAGTTGGAAGAATTTGTCCACTACGTGAAAGGCGAGATCACCAAGGTAGTCGG
CAAATAACCCTCGAGC
